>Addgene plasmid #126192 | pBbS20a-RFP | addgene full sequence | sequence record 330529 | Addgene NGS Result
TTTATAGCTAGCTCAGTCCTAGGTACAATGCTAGCAGGTTTAATCGAATTCAAAAGATCTTTTAAGAAGG
AGATATACATATGGCGAGTAGCGAAGACGTTATCAAAGAGTTCATGCGTTTCAAAGTTCGTATGGAAGGT
TCCGTTAACGGTCACGAGTTCGAAATCGAAGGTGAAGGTGAAGGTCGTCCGTACGAAGGTACCCAGACCG
CTAAACTGAAAGTTACCAAAGGTGGTCCGCTGCCGTTCGCTTGGGACATCCTGTCCCCGCAGTTCCAGTA
CGGTTCCAAAGCTTACGTTAAACACCCGGCTGACATCCCGGACTACCTGAAACTGTCCTTCCCGGAAGGT
TTCAAATGGGAACGTGTTATGAACTTCGAAGACGGTGGTGTTGTTACCGTTACCCAGGACTCCTCCCTGC
AAGACGGTGAGTTCATCTACAAAGTTAAACTGCGTGGTACCAACTTCCCGTCCGACGGTCCGGTTATGCA
GAAAAAAACCATGGGTTGGGAAGCTTCCACCGAACGTATGTACCCGGAAGACGGTGCTCTGAAAGGTGAA
ATCAAAATGCGTCTGAAACTGAAAGACGGTGGTCACTACGACGCTGAAGTTAAAACCACCTACATGGCTA
AAAAACCGGTTCAGCTGCCGGGTGCTTACAAAACCGACATCAAACTGGACATCACCTCCCACAACGAAGA
CTACACCATCGTTGAACAGTACGAACGTGCTGAAGGTCGTCACTCCACCGGTGCTTAAGGATCCAAACTC
GAGTAAGGATCTCCAGGCATCAAATAAAACGAAAGGCTCAGTCGAAAGACTGGGCCTTTCGTTTTATCTG
TTGTTTGTCGGTGAACGCTCTCTACTAGAGTCACACTGGCTCACCTTCGGGTGGGCCTTTCTGCGTTTAT
ACCTAGGGTACGGGTTTTGCTGCCCGCAAACGGGCTGTTCTGGTGTTGCTAGTTTGTTATCAGAATCGCA
GATCCGGCTTCAGCCGGTTTGCCGGCTGAAAGCGCTATTTCTTCCAGAATTGCCATGATTTTTTCCCCAC
GGGAGGCGTCACTGGCTCCCGTGTTGTCGGCAGCTTTGATTCGATAAGCAGCATCGCCTGTTTCAGGCTG
TCTATGTGTGACTGTTGAGCTGTAACAAGTTGTCTCAGGTGTTCAATTTCATGTTCTAGTTGCTTTGTTT
TACTGGTTTCACCTGTTCTATTAGGTGTTACATGCTGTTCATCTGTTACATTGTCGATCTGTTCATGGTG
AACAGCTTTGAATGCACCAAAAACTCGTAAAAGCTCTGATGTATCTATCTTTTTTACACCGTTTTCATCT
GTGCATATGGACAGTTTTCCCTTTGATATGTAACGGTGAACAGTTGTTCTACTTTTGTTTGTTAGTCTTG
ATGCTTCACTGATAGATACAAGAGCCATAAGAACCTCAGATCCTTCCGTATTTAGCCAGTATGTTCTCTA
GTGTGGTTCGTTGTTTTTGCGTGAGCCATGAGAACGAACCATTGAGATCATACTTACTTTGCATGTCACT
CAAAAATTTTGCCTCAAAACTGGTGAGCTGAATTTTTGCAGTTAAAGCATCGTGTAGTGTTTTTCTTAGT
CCGTTATGTAGGTAGGAATCTGATGTAATGGTTGTTGGTATTTTGTCACCATTCATTTTTATCTGGTTGT
TCTCAAGTTCGGTTACGAGATCCATTTGTCTATCTAGTTCAACTTGGAAAATCAACGTATCAGTCGGGCG
GCCTCGCTTATCAACCACCAATTTCATATTGCTGTAAGTGTTTAAATCTTTACTTATTGGTTTCAAAACC
CATTGGTTAAGCCTTTTAAACTCATGGTAGTTATTTTCAAGCATTAACATGAACTTAAATTCATCAAGGC
TAATCTCTATATTTGCCTTGTGAGTTTTCTTTTGTGTTAGTTCTTTTAATAACCACTCATAAATCCTCAT
AGAGTATTTGTTTTCAAAAGACTTAACATGTTCCAGATTATATTTTATGAATTTTTTTAACTGGAAAAGA
TAAGGCAATATCTCTTCACTAAAAACTAATTCTAATTTTTCGCTTGAGAACTTGGCATAGTTTGTCCACT
GGAAAATCTCAAAGCCTTTAACCAAAGGATTCCTGATTTCCACAGTTCTCGTCATCAGCTCTCTGGTTGC
TTTAGCTAATACACCATAAGCATTTTCCCTACTGATGTTCATCATCTGAGCGTATTGGTTATAAGTGAAC
GATACCGTCCGTTCTTTCCTTGTAGGGTTTTCAATCGTGGGGTTGAGTAGTGCCACACAGCATAAAATTA
GCTTGGTTTCATGCTCCGTTAAGTCATAGCGACTAATCGCTAGTTCATTTGCTTTGAAAACAACTAATTC
AGACATACATCTCAATTGGTCTAGGTGATTTTAATCACTATACCAATTGAGATGGGCTAGTCAATGATAA
TTACTAGTCCTTTTCCCGGGTGATCTGGGTATCTGTAAATTCTGCTAGACCTTTGCTGGAAAACTTGTAA
ATTCTGCTAGACCCTCTGTAAATTCCGCTAGACCTTTGTGTGTTTTTTTTGTTTATATTCAAGTGGTTAT
AATTTATAGAATAAAGAAAGAATAAAAAAAGATAAAAAGAATAGATCCCAGCCCTGTGTATAACTCACTA
CTTTAGTCAGTTCCGCAGTATTACAAAAGGATGTCGCAAACGCTGTTTGCTCCTCTACAAAACAGACCTT
AAAACCCTAAAGGCTTAAGTAGCACCCTCGCAAGCTCGGGCAAATCGCTGAATATTCCTTTTGTCTCCGA
CCATCAGGCACCTGAGTCGCTGTCTTTTTCGTGACATTCAGTTCGCTGCGCTCACGGCTCTGGCAGTGAA
TGGGGGTAAATGGCACTACAGGCGCCTTTTATGGATTCATGCAAGGAAACTACCCATAATACAAGAAAAG
CCCGTCACGGGCTTCTCAGGGCGTTTTATGGCGGGTCTGCTATGTGGTGCTATCTGACTTTTTGCTGTTC
AGCAGTTCCTGCCCTCTGATTTTCCAGTCTGACCACTTCGGATTATCCCGTGACAGGTCATTCAGACTGG
CTAATGCACCCAGTAAGGCAGCGGTATCATCAACAGGCTTACCCGTCTTACTGTCCCTAGTGCTTGGATT
CTCACCAATAAAAAACGCCCGGCGGCAACCGAGCGTTCTGAACAAATCCAGATGGAGTTCTGAGGTCATT
ACTGGATCTATCAACAGGAGTCCAAGCGAGCTCGTAAACTTGGTCTGACAGTTACCAATGCTTAATCAGT
GAGGCACCTATCTCAGCGATCTGTCTATTTCGTTCATCCATAGTTGCCTGACTCCCCGTCGTGTAGATAA
CTACGATACGGGAGGGCTTACCATCTGGCCCCAGTGCTGCAATGATACCGCGAGACCCACGCTCACCGGC
TCCAGATTTATCAGCAATAAACCAGCCAGCCGGAAGGGCCGAGCGCAGAAGTGGTCCTGCAACTTTATCC
GCCTCCATCCAGTCTATTAATTGTTGCCGGGAAGCTAGAGTAAGTAGTTCGCCAGTTAATAGTTTGCGCA
ACGTTGTTGCCATTGCTACAGGCATCGTGGTGTCACGCTCGTCGTTTGGTATGGCTTCATTCAGCTCCGG
TTCCCAACGATCAAGGCGAGTTACATGATCCCCCATGTTGTGCAAAAAAGCGGTTAGCTCCTTCGGTCCT
CCGATCGTTGTCAGAAGTAAGTTGGCCGCAGTGTTATCACTCATGGTTATGGCAGCACTGCATAATTCTC
TTACTGTCATGCCATCCGTAAGATGCTTTTCTGTGACTGGTGAGTACTCAACCAAGTCATTCTGAGAATA
GTGTATGCGGCGACCGAGTTGCTCTTGCCCGGCGTCAATACGGGATAATACCGCGCCACATAGCAGAACT
TTAAAAGTGCTCATCATTGGAAAACGTTCTTCGGGGCGAAAACTCTCAAGGATCTTACCGCTGTTGAGAT
CCAGTTCGATGTAACCCACTCGTGCACCCAACTGATCTTCAGCATCTTTTACTTTCACCAGCGTTTCTGG
GTGAGCAAAAACAGGAAGGCAAAATGCCGCAAAAAAGGGAATAAGGGCGACACGGAAATGTTGAATACTC
ATACTCTTCCTTTTTCAATATTATTGAAGCATTTATCAGGGTTATTGTCTCATGAGCGGATACATATTTG
AATGTATTTAGAAAAATAAACAAATAGGGGTTCCGCGCACATTTCCCCGAAAAGTGCCACCTGACGTC
Features (pLannotate 1.2.2; 9 found; start..end, strand, type, name):
      6..35      +  promoter       J23119 promoter (fragment): bacterial promoter (Registry of Standard Biological Parts BBa J23119)
     81..758     +  CDS            mRFP1: monomeric derivative of DsRed (Campbell et al., 2002)
    791..862     +  terminator     rrnB T1 terminator: transcription terminator T1 from the E. coli rrnB gene
    878..905     +  terminator     T7Te terminator: phage T7 early transcription terminator
   1436..2386    -  CDS            Rep101: RepA protein needed for replication with the pSC101 origin; rep101
   2434..2656    -  rep_origin     pSC101 ori: low-copy replication origin that requires the Rep101 protein
   3148..3242    -  terminator     lambda t0 terminator: transcription terminator from phage lambda
   3272..4132    -  CDS            AmpR: β-lactamase; bla; confers resistance to ampicillin, carbenicillin, and related antibiotics
   4133..4237    -  promoter       AmpR promoter: bla
