[The description below was written by a language model from this plasmid's Addgene catalogue record and pLannotate feature annotations shown in this document.]
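Description:
pBbS20a-RFP is a low-copy bacterial expression vector for Escherichia coli built on the pBb (BglBrick) backbone family, intended for constitutive expression and compatible with BglBrick-style part exchange. The full sequence record is 4,268 nt, consistent with a roughly 3.6 kb backbone carrying a 678 bp insert. Replication depends on the pSC101 origin together with the plasmid-encoded Rep101 (RepA) protein that this origin requires, which accounts for the low copy number listed. Selection is by ampicillin, through a β-lactamase gene driven by its own bla promoter and followed by the phage lambda t0 terminator, which insulates the marker from the rest of the plasmid.

The payload is a synthetic RFP reporter, annotated as mRFP1, the monomeric derivative of DsRed. The catalogue names the promoter as S23200, while the automated annotation detects only a partial match to the Registry constitutive promoter J23119 immediately upstream of the coding sequence. This suggests a related constitutive sigma-70-type promoter, but the record does not define the relationship further. Neither a repressor gene nor an operator is annotated, in keeping with the stated constitutive design. Downstream of mRFP1 sit two tandem terminators, rrnB T1 and the phage T7 early terminator T7Te, which stop read-through into the replication module.

The plasmid was deposited with work on a queryable, predictive tool for choosing E. coli expression vectors. There the red fluorescent reporter would plausibly serve as a readout of expression strength for this promoter, origin and marker combination. The RFP gene can also act as a placeholder to be swapped for a gene of interest. The depositor notes that the construct was assembled by In-Fusion cloning.
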