Addgene plasmid #126192: pBbS20a-RFP
Purpose: Constitutive expression vector for Escherichia coli. BglBrick compatible.
Depositing lab: Nigel Scrutton. Depositing organization: University of Manchester. Publication: SelProm: A Queryable and Predictive Expression Vector Selection Tool for Escherichia coli. Jervis AJ, Carbonell P, Taylor S, Sung R, Dunstan MS, Robinson CJ, Breitling R, Takano E, Scrutton NS. ACS Synth Biol. 2019 Mar 18. doi: 10.1021/acssynbio.8b00399. PubMed 30870592.
Backbone
  Vector backbone: pBb
  Backbone size w/o insert (bp): 3590
  Vector type: Bacterial Expression, Synthetic Biology
Growth in bacteria
  Bacterial resistance: Ampicillin, 100 μg/mL
  Growth temperature: 37°C
  Growth strain: DH5alpha
  Growth instructions: Grow bacterial cultures in 50µM Ampicillin
  Copy number: Low Copy
Gene/Insert
  Gene/Insert name: RFP
  Species: Synthetic
  Insert size (bp): 678
  Promoter: S23200
  Cloning method: Unknown
  Sequencing primers: 5′ GTTATTGTCTCATGAGCGGATAC
Terms and licenses: Academic/Nonprofit Terms; Industry Terms: Not Available to Industry
Depositor comments: Grow bacterial cultures in 50 micromolar Ampicillin. Cloning method was In-Fusion.
How to cite: pBbS20a-RFP was a gift from Nigel Scrutton (Addgene plasmid # 126192 ; http://n2t.net/addgene:126192 ; RRID:Addgene_126192)
